Addgene plasmid #45228: Mis12 INCENP Δcen mCherry
Depositing lab: Michael Lampson & Susanne Lens. Depositing organization: University of Pennsylvania. Publication: Sensing chromosome bi-orientation by spatial separation of aurora B kinase from kinetochore substrates. Liu D, Vader G, Vromans MJ, Lampson MA, Lens SM. Science. 2009 Mar 6;323(5919):1350-3. doi: 10.1126/science.1167000. Epub 2009 Jan 15. PubMed 19150808.
Backbone
  Vector backbone: pEGFP-N1
  Vector type: Mammalian Expression
Growth in bacteria
  Bacterial resistance: Kanamycin, 50 μg/mL
  Growth temperature: 37°C
  Growth strain: DH5alpha
  Copy number: High Copy
Gene/Insert
  Gene/Insert name: Mis12 INCENP Δcen mCherry (alt name: pKL0022)
  Mutation: CEN box deleted from INCENP (aa1-46)
  Tag / fusion protein: VSVG (N terminal on insert)
Terms and licenses: Academic/Nonprofit Terms; Industry Terms: Not Available to Industry
How to cite: Mis12 INCENP Δcen mCherry was a gift from Michael Lampson & Susanne Lens (Addgene plasmid # 45228 ; http://n2t.net/addgene:45228 ; RRID:Addgene_45228)
