[The description below was written by a language model from this plasmid's Addgene catalogue record.]
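Description:
Mis12 INCENP Δcen mCherry (also recorded as pKL0022) is a mammalian expression plasmid built on the pEGFP-N1 backbone. It is maintained in E. coli as a high-copy plasmid under kanamycin selection. No feature table accompanies the record, so the promoter, polyadenylation signal and origins are not explicitly listed. pEGFP-N1-type vectors normally drive expression from the CMV immediate-early promoter and carry a dual kanamycin/neomycin resistance cassette, but whether these elements are retained here unchanged is not stated. The construct name indicates that mCherry serves as the fluorescent reporter, presumably in place of the backbone's EGFP, though the record does not detail how the swap was made.

The insert encodes a fusion of the kinetochore protein Mis12 with INCENP, the scaffolding subunit of the chromosomal passenger complex that binds and activates Aurora B kinase, together with mCherry for visualisation. The INCENP portion lacks its CEN box (amino acids 1–46), the N-terminal region that normally directs INCENP to the inner centromere, and a VSVG epitope tag is recorded at the N terminus of the insert. The species of origin of the Mis12 and INCENP sequences is not given. The design logic is to remove INCENP's native centromere-targeting module and replace it with Mis12, so that INCENP, and with it Aurora B activity, is redirected to the outer kinetochore. In line with the associated study on chromosome bi-orientation, the construct is suited to testing how the spatial separation between Aurora B and its kinetochore substrates governs attachment regulation in live or fixed mammalian cells.
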