>Addgene plasmid #45228 | Mis12 INCENP Δcen mCherry | addgene partial sequence | sequence record 64619 | CMV-F 5'-CGCAAATGGGCGGTAGGCGTG-3'
TAAGCAGAGCTGGTTTAGTGAACCGTCAGATCCGCTAGCGCTACCGGACTCAGATCTCGAGCTCAAGCTT
GGTACCGGATCCGCCACCATGTACACCGACATCGAGATGAACCGGTTGGGCAAGGAATTCTCTGTGGATC
CAATGACCTACGAGGCCCAGTTCTTTGGCTTCACGCCACAAACGTGCATGCTTCGGATCTACATTGCATT
TCAAGACTACCTATTTGAAGTGATGCAGGCCGTTGAACAGGTTATTCTGAAGAAGCTGGATGGCATCCCA
GACTGTGACATTAGCCCAGTGCAGATTCGCAAATGCACAGAGAAGTTTCTTTGCTTCATGAAAGGACATT
TTGATAACCTTTTTAGCAAAATGGAGCAACTGTTTTTGCAGCTGATTTTACGTATTCCCTCAAACATCTT
GCTTCCTGAAGATAAATGTAAGGAGACACCTTATAGTGAGGAAGATTTTCAGCATCTCCAGAAAGAAATT
GAACAGTTACAGGAGAAGTACAAGACTGAATTATGTACTAAGCAGGCCCTTCTTGCAGAATTAGAAGAGC
AAAAAATTGTTCAGGCCAAACTCAAACAGACGTTGACTTTCTTTGATGAGCTTCATAATGTTGGCAGAGA
TCATGGGACTAGTGATTTTAGGGAGAGTTTAGTATCCCTGGTTCAGAACTCCAGAAAACTACAGAACATT
AGAGACAATGTGGAAAAGGAATCGAAACGACTGAAAATATCTGAATTCAGCAAAGAGCCAGAGCTGATGC
CCAAAACACCTTCTCAGAAGAACCGACGGAAGAAGAGACGGATTTCTTATGTTCAGGATGAAAACAGAGA
TCCCATCAGAGAGAAGGTTATCCCGCAGAAAGTCTCGGAGCAGCCAGCTGAGCTCCCGACGCCTCCGCAG
CAAGGA
