>Addgene plasmid #45228 | Mis12 INCENP Δcen mCherry | addgene partial sequence | sequence record 64620 | mCherry-R 5'-TTGGTCACCTTCAGCTTGG-3'
GGGGCGGCCCTCGCCCTCGCCCTCGATCTCGAACTCGTGGCCGTTCACGGAGCCCTCCATGTGCACCTTG
AAGCGCATGAACTCCTTGATGATGGCCATGTTATCCTCCTCGCCCTTGCTCACCATTGGATCCCGGGCCC
GCGGTACCGTCGACTGCAGAATTCGAAGCTTGTGCTTCTTCAGGCTGTAGGCCAGGCTGCTGGGGACCCT
GGCGCCCTGCAGGGGCGGTGAGTTCCAGACAGCAGAGCTGGTGCGCTTGTGATAGCGGGGCTTGCTCTTC
TTGAAGATATCCTCCAAGTCCAGTGGGAGAATGGTTCCAAAGAGCTCCAGAAGGTTCGGTGGGTGGTAGT
ACTGGTGAATGATAGCCTGGCTGAGCGGGGTGCCTCGGGCCCAGGTGGGGATGGGCTTCCGGGGATGGGC
CTCATCATCGGTGGAGTCGTCGCTATTCAGATCCATCCCGTAGTTATCTGGGTTGATCTTGGGAGGGGCC
CTGTGCCCTTGCGGAGTCATCTGATATGAGGTACAAGCTGGAGACTGCACGTCCACAGTCACATTCAGGG
CCTTGCTGGCCCCTGCTGCCTCCTTGGCTTTCTTCTCTTGCTCCTCCTGCAGCTGCCGCTCAGCCAGACG
CTGCTGCTCTTCCTTCTTCTTCTTCTCCTCCAGTTCCCTCTGCAGCTGCTCCTTCTGCAGCCGCAGGGCC
TTCTCCCGCTCCTGCAGCTCCCTCTCGGCCTGGAGCCGCTCCTGCTCCCGCCGACGCTCCTGCTCTGCCA
GCTGTCGCTCCTGCTCGCGCCGCTCCTGCTCCCGCCGCTCCTGCTCGCGCCGCTCCTGCTCGCGCCGCTC
CTGCTCCCGCCGCTCCTGCTCCCGCTGCTCTGCCAGCCGCTTAGCCTCGGCCGCCTTCCGCAGCCGCTCC
TGCTCCTCTTCCTTCTTCTTCTGCAGCAGCTCTTGGTGCCGCCGCTCTTCCTCCTCCTGCTGCAGCCACC
TGAGCCTACGTGCATCCTCTTCCTGCTTCCTGCGTGCTTCCACCTCCTCCATCTTCTTGGCCGCCGCC
